>Addgene plasmid #172115 | PB-TO-hNGN2 | addgene full sequence | sequence record 448148 | Addgene NGS Result
GCGGGGAGAGGCGGTTTGCGTATTGGGCGCTCTTCCGCTTCCTCGCTCACTGACTCGCTGCGCTCGGTCG
TTCGGCTGCGGCGAGCGGTATCAGCTCACTCAAAGGACGGCCGCACATGTAAGGAAAATTTTAGGGATGT
TAAAGAAAAAAATAACACAAAACAAAATATAAAAAAAATCTAACCTCAAGTCAAGGCTTTTCTATGGAAT
AAGGAATGGACAGCAGGGGGCTGTTTCATATACTGATGACCTCTTTATAGCCAACCTTTGTTCATGGCAG
CCAGCATATGGGCATATGTTGCCAAACTCTAAACCAAATACTCATTCTGATGTTTTAAATGATTTGCCCT
CCCATATGTCCTTCCGAGTGAGAGACACAAAAAATTCCAACACACTATTGCAATGAAAATAAATTTCCTT
TATTAGCCAGAAGTCAGATGCTCAAGGGGCTTCATGATGTCCCCATAATTTTTGGCAGAGGGAAAAAGAT
CTCAGTGGTATTTGTGAGCCAGGGCATTGGCCACACCAGTCACCACCTTCTGATAGGCAGCCTGCACCTG
AGGAGTGAATTCACGCGTTTTAGCCTGGCAGCATATCGAGATCGAAGTCATCGAGAGCGTCAGCAGGGAG
CATATCCAGATCAAAATCATCCAGGGCATCGGCGGGCAGCATGTCCAGGTCGAAGTCGTCCAGGGCGTCG
GTGGGTCCGCCGCTCTCGCACTTCAGCTGCTTCTCGAGGCCGCAGATGATCAGTTCCAGGCCGAACAGGA
AGGCGGGCTCGGCGCCCTGTCTGTCGAACAGCTCGATGGCCTGCTTCAGCAGGGGGGGCATGCTGTCGGT
GGTGGGTGTCTCTCTTTCCTCTTTGGCGACCTGGTGTTCCTGTTCTTCCAGCACGCAGCCCAGGGTGAAG
TGGCCCACGGCGCTCAGGGCGTACAGGGCGTTTTCCAGGCTGAAGCCCTGCTGGCACAGGAAGGCCAGCT
GGTTTTCCAGTGTCTCGTACTGCTTCTCGGTGGGTCTGGTGCCCAGGTGCACTTTGGCGCCGTCCCGGTG
GCTCAGCAGGGCGCATCTGTAGCTCTTGGCGTTGTTCCGCAGGAAGTCCTGCCAGCTCTCGCCTTCCAGA
GGGCAGCTGTGGGTGTGGTGCCGGTCCAGCATCTCGATGGGCAGGGCGTCCAGCAGGGCCCGCTTGTTCT
TCACGTGCCAGTACAGGGTGGGCTGTTCCACGCCCAGTTTCTGGGCCAGCTTCCGGGTGGTCAGGCCCTC
GATGCCCACGCCGTTCAGCAGTTCCAGGGCGCTGTTGATCACTTTGCTCTTGTCCAGCCGGCTCATGTCG
ACATTCTTTGCCAAAATGATGAGACAGCACAATAACCAGCACGTTGCCCAGGAGCTGTAGGAAAAAGAAG
AAGGCATGAACATGGTTAGCAGAGGCTCTAGAGCCGCCGGTCACACGCCAGAAGCCGAACCCCGCCCTGC
CCCGTCCCCCCCGAAGGCAGCCGTCCCCCCGCGGACAGCCCCGAGGCTGGAGAGGGAGAAGGGGACGGCG
GCGCGGCGACGCACGAAGGCCCTCCCCGCCCATTTCCTTCCTGCCGGCGCCGCACCGCTTCGCCCCGCGC
CCGCTAGAGGGGGTGCGGCGGCGCCTCCCAGATTTCGGCTCCGCACAGATTTGGGACAAAGGAAGTCCCT
GCGCCCTCTCGCACGATTACCATAAAAGGCAATGGCTGCGGCTCGCCGCGCCTCGACAGCCGCCGGCGCT
CCGGGGGCCGCCGCGCCCCYCCCCCGAGCCCYCCCCGGCCCGRGGCGGCCCCGCCCCGCCCGGCACCCCC
MCCTGCCGCCACCCCCCGCCCGGCACGGCGAGCCCCGCGCCACGCCCCGTACGGAGCCCCGCACCCGAAG
CCGGGCCGTGCTCAGCAACTCGGGGAGGGGGGTGCAGGGGGGGTTGCAGCCCGACCGACGCGCCCACACC
CCCTGCTCACCCCCCCACGCACACACCCCGCACGCAGCCTTTGTTCCCCTCGCAGCCCCCCCCGCACCGC
GGGGCACCGCCCCCGGCCGCGCTCCCCTCGCGCACACTGCGGAGCGCACAAAGCCCCGCGCCGCGCCCGC
AGCGCTCACAGCCGCCGGGCAGCGCGGAGCCGCACGCGGCGCTCCCCACGCACACACACACGCACGCACC
CCCCGAGCCGCTCCCCCCGCACAAAGGGCCCTCCCGGAGCCCCTCAAGGCTTTCACGCAGCCACAGAAAA
GAAACAAGCCGTCATTAAACCAAGCGCTAATTACAGCCCGGAGGAGAAGGGCCGTCCCGCCCGCTCACCT
GTGGGAGTAACGCGGTCAGTCAGAGCCGGGGCGGGCGGCGCGAGGCGGCGGCGGAGCGGGGCACGGGGCG
AAGGCAGCGCGCAGCGACTCCCGCCCGCCGCGCGCTTCGCTTTTTATAGGGCCGCCGCCGCCGCCGCCTC
GCCATAAAAGGAAACTTTCGGAGCGCGCCGCTCTGATTGGCTGCCGCCGCACCTCYCCSCCYCSCCCCSC
CCCSCCCCYCSCCCCCCCCCCCCCCCCCCGGCGCGCGCCCCCCCCCCCCCCCCGCCCCCATCGCTGCACA
AAATAATTAAAAAATAAATAAATACAAAATTGGGGGTGGGGAGGGGGGGGAGATGGGGAGAGTGAAGCAG
AACGTGGGGCTCACCTCGACCATGGTAATAGCGATGACTAATACGTAGATGTACTGCCAAGTAGGAAAGT
CCCATAAGGTCATGTACTGGGCATAATGCCAGGCGGGCCATTTACCGTCATTGACGTCAATAGGGGGCGT
ACTTGGCATATGATACACTTGATGTACTGCCAAGTGGGCAGTTTACCGTAAATACTCCACCCATTGACGT
CAATGGAAAGTCCCTATTGGCGTTACTATGGGAACATACGTCATTATTGACGTCAATGGGCGGGGGTCGT
TGGGCGGTCAGCCAGGCGGGCCATTTACCGTAAGTTATGTAACGCGGAACTCCATATATGGGCTATGAAC
TAATGACCCCGTAATTGATTACTATTAATAACTAGTCAATAATCAATGTCAATAAAATATCTTTATTTTC
ATTACATCTGTGTGTTGGTTTTTTGTGTGAATCGATAGTACTAACATACGCTCTCCATCAAAACAAAACG
AAACAAAACAAACTAGCAAAATAGGCTGTCCCCAGTGCAAGTGCAGGTGCCAGAACATTTCTCTGAGCTC
ACGGGGACAGCCCCCCCCCAAAGCCCCCAGGGATGTAATTACGTCCCTCCCCCGCTAGGGGGCAGCAGCG
AGCCGCCCGGGGCTCCGCTCCGGTCCGGCGCTCCCCCCGCATCCCCGAGCCGGCAGCGTGCGGGGACAGC
CCGGGCACGGGGAAGGTGGCACGGGATCGCTTTCCTCTGAACGCTTCTCGCTGCTCTTTGAGCCTGCAGA
CACCTGGGGGGATACGGGGAAAAAGCTTTAGGCTGAAAGAGAGATTTAGAATGACAGAATCATAGAACGG
CCTGGGTTGCAAAGGAGCACAGTGCTCATCCAGATCCAACCCCCTGCTATGTGCAGGGTCATCAACCAGC
AGCCCAGGCTGCCCAGAGCCACATCCAGCCTGGCCTTGAATGCCTGCAGGGATGGGGCATCCACAGCCTC
CTTGGGCAACCTGTTCAGTGCGTCACCACCCTCTGGGGGAAAAACTGCCTCCTCATATCCAACCCAAACC
TCCCCTGTCTCAGTGTAAAGCCATTCCCCCTTGTCCTATCAAGGGGGAGTTTGCTGTGACATTGTTGGTC
TGGGGTGACACATGTTTGCCAATTCAGTGCATCACGGAGAGGCAGATCTTGGGGATAAGGAAGTGCAGGA
CAGCATGGACGTGGGACATGCAGGTGTTGAGGGCTCTGGGACACTCTCCAAGTCACAGCGTTCAGAACAG
CCTTAAGGATAAGAAGATAGGATAGAAGGACAAAGAGCAAGTTAAAACCCAGCATGGAGAGGAGCACAAA
AAGGCCACAGACACTGCTGGTCCCTGTGTCTGAGCCTGCATGTTTGATGGTGTCTGGATGCAAGCAGAAG
GGGTGGAAGAGCTTGCCTGGAGAGATACAGCTGGGTCAGTAGGACTGGGACAGGCAGCTGGAGAATTGCC
ATGTAGATGTTCATACAATCGTCAAATCATGAAGGCTGGAAAAGCCCTCCAAGATCCCCAAGACCAACCC
CAACCCACCCACCGTGCCCACTGGCCATGTCCCTCAGTGCCACATCCCCACAGTTCTTCATCACCTCCAG
GGACGGTGACCCCCCCACCTCCGTGGGCAGCTGTGCCACTGCAGCACCGCTCTTTGGAGAAGGTAAATCT
TGCTAAATCCAGCCCGACCCTCCCCTGGCACAACGTAAGGCCATTATCTCTCATCCAACTCCAGGACGGA
GTCAGTGAGAATATTATAACTTCGTATAGCATACATTATACGAAGTTATGGGCAGAGCGCACATCGCCCA
CAGTCCCCGAGAAGTTGGGGGGAGGGGTCGGCAATTGAACCGGTGCCTAGAGAAGGTGGCGCGGGGTAAA
CTGGGAAAGTGATGTCGTGTACTGGCTCCGCCTTTTTCCCGAGGGTGGGGGAGAACCGTATATAAGTGCA
GTAGTCGCCGTGAACGTTCTTTTTCGCAACGGGTTTGCCGCCAGAACACAGGTAAGTGCCGTGTGTGGTT
CCCGCGGGCCTGGCCTCTTTACGGGTTATGGCCCTTGCGTGCCTTGAATTACTTCCACCTGGCTGCAGTA
CGTGATTCTTGATCCCGAGCTTCGGGTTGGAAGTGGGTGGGAGAGTTCGAGGCCTTGCGCTTAAGGAGCC
CCTTCGCCTCGTGCTTGAGTTGAGGCCTGGCCTGGGCGCTGGGGCCGCCGCGTGCGAATCTGGTGGCACC
TTCGCGCCTGTCTCGCTGCTTTCGATAAGTCTCTAGCCATTTAAAATTTTTGATGACCTGCTGCGACGCT
TTTTTTCTGGCAAGATAGTCTTGTAAATGCGGGCCAAGATCTGCACACTGGTATTTCGGTTTTTGGGGCC
GCGGGCGGCGACGGGGCCCGTGCGTCCCAGCGCACATGTTCGGCGAGGCGGGGCCTGCGAGCGCGGCCAC
CGAGAATCGGACGGGGGTAGTCTCAAGCTGGCCGGCCTGCTCTGGTGCCTGGCCTCGCGCCGCCGTGTAT
CGCCCCGCCCTGGGCGGCAAGGCTGGCCCGGTCGGCACCAGTTGCGTGAGCGGAAAGATGGCCGCTTCCC
GGCCCTGCTGCAGGGAGCTCAAAATGGAGGACGCGGCGCTCGGGAGAGCGGGCGGGTGAGTCACCCACAC
AAAGGAAAAGGGCCTTTCCGTCCTCAGCCGTCGCTTCATGTGACTCCACGGAGTACCGGGCGCCGTCCAG
GCACCTCGATTAGTTCTCGCGCTTTTGGAGTACGTCGTCTTTAGGTTGGGGGGAGGGGTTTTATGCGATG
GAGTTTCCCCACACTGAGTGGGTGGAGACTGAAGTTAGGCCAGCTTGGCACTTGATGTAATTCTCCTTGG
AATTTGCCCTTTTTGAGTTTGGATCTTGGTTCATTCTCAAGCCTCAGACAGTGGTTCAAAGTTTTTTTCT
TCCATTTCAGGTGTCGTGATTTAAATCCCACCATGACCGAGTACAAGCCCACGGTGCGCCTCGCCACCCG
CGACGACGTCCCCAGGGCCGTACGCACCCTCGCCGCCGCGTTCGCCGACTACCCCGCCACGCGCCACACC
GTCGATCCGGACCGCCACATCGAGCGGGTCACCGAGCTGCAAGAACTCTTCCTCACGCGCGTCGGGCTCG
ACATCGGCAAGGTGTGGGTCGCGGACGACGGCGCCGCCGTGGCGGTCTGGACCACGCCGGAGAGCGTCGA
AGCGGGGGCGGTGTTCGCCGAGATCGGCCCGCGCATGGCCGAGTTGAGCGGTTCCCGGCTGGCCGCGCAG
CAACAGATGGAAGGCCTCCTGGCGCCGCACCGGCCCAAGGAGCCCGCGTGGTTCCTGGCCACCGTCGGAG
TCTCGCCCGACCACCAGGGCAAGGGTCTGGGCAGCGCCGTCGTGCTCCCCGGAGTGGAGGCGGCCGAGCG
CGCCGGGGTGCCCGCCTTCCTGGAGACCTCCGCGCCCCGCAACCTCCCCTTCTACGAGCGGCTCGGCTTC
ACCGTCACCGCCGACGTCGAGGTGCCCGAAGGACCGCGCACCTGGTGCATGACCCGCAAGCCCGGTGCCG
GATCGGGAGAGGGCAGAGGAAGTCTGCTAACATGCGGTGACGTCGAGGAGAATCCTGGCCCACCGGTCCC
TGCCGCTAAACGGGTCAAACTCGACGGCGGTTCTGGAGGTCCTGCTGCAAAGCGCGTTAAGTTGGATGGA
GGGTCAGGGGGAGCCACCGCCACCATGGTGTCTAAGGGCGAAGAGCTGATTAAGGAGAACATGCACATGA
AGCTGTACATGGAGGGCACCGTGGACAACCATCACTTCAAGTGCACATCCGAGGGCGAAGGCAAGCCCTA
CGAGGGCACCCAGACCATGAGAATCAAGGTGGTCGAGGGCGGCCCTCTCCCCTTCGCCTTCGACATCCTG
GCTACTAGCTTCCTCTACGGCAGCAAGACCTTCATCAACCACACCCAGGGCATCCCCGACTTCTTCAAGC
AGTCCTTCCCTGAGGGCTTCACATGGGAGAGAGTCACCACATACGAAGACGGGGGCGTGCTGACCGCTAC
CCAGGACACCAGCCTCCAGGACGGCTGCCTCATCTACAACGTCAAGATCAGAGGGGTGAACTTCACATCC
AACGGCCCTGTGATGCAGAAGAAAACACTCGGCTGGGAGGCCTTCACCGAGACGCTGTACCCCGCTGACG
GCGGCCTGGAAGGCAGAAACGACATGGCCCTGAAGCTCGTGGGCGGGAGCCATCTGATCGCAAACGCCAA
GACCACATATAGATCCAAGAAACCCGCTAAGAACCTCAAGATGCCTGGCGTCTACTATGTGGACTACAGA
CTGGAAAGAATCAAGGAGGCCAACAACGAGACCTACGTCGAGCAGCACGAGGTGGCAGTGGCCAGATACT
GCGACCTCCCTAGCAAACTGGGGCACAAGCTTAATTAGGCGGCCGCTAAGAATTCTGTGCCTTCTAGTTG
CCAGCCATCTGTTGTTTGCCCCTCCCCCGTGCCTTCCTTGACCCTGGAAGGTGCCACTCCCACTGTCCTT
TCCTAATAAAATGAGGAAATTGCATCGCATTGTCTGAGTAGGTGTCATTCTATTCTGGGGGGTGGGGTGG
GGCAGGACAGCAAGGGGGAGGATTGGGAAGACAATAGCAGGCATGCTGGGGATGCGGTGGGCTCTATGGA
TAACTTCGTATAGCATACATTATACGAAGTTATTTGGTATGGCTTTTTCCCCGTATCCCCCCAGGTGTCT
GCAGGCTCAAAGAGCAGCGAGAAGCGTTCAGAGGAAAGCGATCCCGTGCCACCTTCCCCGTGCCCGGGCT
GTCCCCGCACGCTGCCGGCTCGGGGATGCGGGGGGAGCGCCGGACCGGAGCGGAGCCCCGGGCGGCTCGC
TGCTGCCCCCTAGCGGGGGAGGGACGTAATTACATCCCTGGGGGCTTTGGGGGGGGGCTGTCCCTGATTC
TATAACAAGAAAATATATATATAATAAGTTATCACGTAAGTAGAACATGAAATAACAATATAATTATCGT
ATGAGTTAAATCTTAAAAGTCACGTAAAAGATAATCATGCGTCATTTTGACTCACGCGGTCGTTATAGTT
CAAAATCAGTGACACTTACCGCATTGACAAGCACGCCTCACGGGAGCTCCAAGCGGCGACTGAGATGTCC
TAAATGCACAGCGACGGATTCGCGCTATTTAGAAAGAGAGAGCAATATTTCAAGAATGCATGCGTCAATT
TTACGCAGACTATCTTTCTAGGGTTAATCTAGCTGCATCAGGATCATATCGTCGGGTCTTTTTTCCGGCT
CAGTCATCGCCCAAGCTGGCGCTATCTGGGCATCGGGGAGGAAGAAGCCCGTGCCTTTTCCCGCGAGGTT
GAAGCGGCATGGAAAGAGTTTGCCGAGGATGACTGCTGCTGCATTGACGTTGAGCGAAAACGCACGTTTA
CCATGATGATTCGGGAAGGTGTGGCCATGCACGCCTTTAACGGTGAACTGTTCGTTCAGGCCACCTGGGA
TACCAGTTCGTCGCGGCTTTTCCGGACACAGTTCCGGATGGTCAGCCCGAAGCGCATCAGCAACCCGAAC
AATACCGGCGACAGCCGGAACTGCCGTGCCGGTGTGCAGATTAATGACAGCGGTGCGGCGCTGGGATATT
ACGTCAGCGAGGACGGGTATCCTGGCTGGATGCCGCAGAAATGGACATGGATACCCCGTGAGTTACCCGG
CGGGCGCGCTTGGCGTAATCATGGTCATAGCTGTTTCCTGTGTGAAATTGTTATCCGCTCACAATTCCAC
ACAACATACGAGCCGGAAGCATAAAGTGTAAAGCCTGGGGTGCCTAATGAGTGAGCTAACTCACATTAAT
TGCGTTGCGCTCACTGCCCGCTTTCCAGTCGGGAAACCTGTCGTGCCAGCTGCATTAATGAATCGGCCAA
CGCGCGGGGAGAGGCGGTTTGCGTATTGGGCGCTCTTCCGCTTCCTCGCTCACTGACTCGCTGCGCTCGG
TCGTTCGGCTGCGGCGAGCGGTATCAGCTCACTCAAAGGCGGTAATACGGTTATCCACAGAATCAGGGGA
TAACGCAGGAAAGAACATGTGAGCAAAAGGCCAGCAAAAGGCCAGGAACCGTAAAAAGGCCGCGTTGCTG
GCGTTTTTCCATAGGCTCCGCCCCCCTGACGAGCATCACAAAAATCGACGCTCAAGTCAGAGGTGGCGAA
ACCCGACAGGACTATAAAGATACCAGGCGTTTCCCCCTGGAAGCTCCCTCGTGCGCTCTCCTGTTCCGAC
CCTGCCGCTTACCGGATACCTGTCCGCCTTTCTCCCTTCGGGAAGCGTGGCGCTTTCTCATAGCTCACGC
TGTAGGTATCTCAGTTCGGTGTAGGTCGTTCGCTCCAAGCTGGGCTGTGTGCACGAACCCCCCGTTCAGC
CCGACCGCTGCGCCTTATCCGGTAACTATCGTCTTGAGTCCAACCCGGTAAGACACGACTTATCGCCACT
GGCAGCAGCCACTGGTAACAGGATTAGCAGAGCGAGGTATGTAGGCGGTGCTACAGAGTTCTTGAAGTGG
TGGCCTAACTACGGCTACACTAGAAGGACAGTATTTGGTATCTGCGCTCTGCTGAAGCCAGTTACCTTCG
GAAAAAGAGTTGGTAGCTCTTGATCCGGCAAACAAACCACCGCTGGTAGCGGTGGTTTTTTTGTTTGCAA
GCAGCAGATTACGCGCAGAAAAAAAGGATCTCAAGAAGATCCTTTGATCTTTTCTACGGGGTCTGACGCT
CAGTGGAACGAAAACTCACGTTAAGGGATTTTGGTCATGAGATTATCAAAAAGGATCTTCACCTAGATCC
TTTTAAATTAAAAATGAAGTTTTAAATCAATCTAAAGTATATATGAGTAAACTTGGTCTGACAGTTACCA
ATGCTTAATCAGTGAGGCACCTATCTCAGCGATCTGTCTATTTCGTTCATCCATAGTTGCCTGACTCCCC
GTCGTGTAGATAACTACGATACGGGAGGGCTTACCATCTGGCCCCAGTGCTGCAATGATACCGCGAGACC
CACGCTCACCGGCTCCAGATTTATCAGCAATAAACCAGCCAGCCGGAAGGGCCGAGCGCAGAAGTGGTCC
TGCAACTTTATCCGCCTCCATCCAGTCTATTAATTGTTGCCGGGAAGCTAGAGTAAGTAGTTCGCCAGTT
AATAGTTTGCGCAACGTTGTTGCCATTGCTACAGGCATCGTGGTGTCACGCTCGTCGTTTGGTATGGCTT
CATTCAGCTCCGGTTCCCAACGATCAAGGCGAGTTACATGATCCCCCATGTTGTGCAAAAAAGCGGTTAG
CTCCTTCGGTCCTCCGATCGTTGTCAGAAGTAAGTTGGCCGCAGTGTTATCACTCATGGTTATGGCAGCA
CTGCATAATTCTCTTACTGTCATGCCATCCGTAAGATGCTTTTCTGTGACTGGTGAGTACTCAACCAAGT
CATTCTGAGAATAGTGTATGCGGCGACCGAGTTGCTCTTGCCCGGCGTCAATACGGGATAATACCGCGCC
ACATAGCAGAACTTTAAAAGTGCTCATCATTGGAAAACGTTCTTCGGGGCGAAAACTCTCAAGGATCTTA
CCGCTGTTGAGATCCAGTTCGATGTAACCCACTCGTGCACCCAACTGATCTTCAGCATCTTTTACTTTCA
CCAGCGTTTCTGGGTGAGCAAAAACAGGAAGGCAAAATGCCGCAAAAAAGGGAATAAGGGCGACACGGAA
ATGTTGAATACTCATACTCTTCCTTTTTCAATATTATTGAAGCATTTATCAGGGTTATTGTCTCATGAGC
GGATACATATTTGAATGTATTTAGAAAAATAAACAAATAGGGGTTCCGCGCACATTTCCCCGAAAAGTGC
CACCTAAATTGTAAGCGTTAATATTTTGTTAAAATTCGCGTTAAATTTTTGTTAAATCAGCTCATTTTTT
AACCAATAGGCCGAAATCGGCAAAATCCCTTATAAATCAAAAGAATAGACCGAGATAGGGT
[37 nt withheld, positions 10702-10738]
AAAGAACGTGGACTCCAACGTCAAAGG
[49 nt withheld, positions 10766-10814]
T
[91 nt withheld, positions 10816-10906]
G
[124 nt withheld, positions 10908-11031]
CCCATTCGCCATTCAGGCTGCGCAACTGTTGGGAAGGGCGATCGGTGCGGGCCTCTTCGCTATTACGCCA
GCTGGCGAAAGGGGGATGTGCTGCAAGGCGATTAAGTTGGGTAACGCCAGGGTTTTCCCAGTCACGACGT
TGTAAAACGACGGCCAGTGAGCGCGCCTCGTTCATTCACGTTTTTGAACCCGTGGAGGACGGGCAGACTC
GCGGTGCAAATGTGTTTTACAGCGTGATGGAGCAGATGAAGATGCTCGACACGCTGCAGAACACGCAGCT
AGATTAACCCTAGAAAGATAATCATATTGTGACGTACGTTAAAGATAATCATGTGTAAAATTGACGCATG
TGTTTTATCGGTCTGTATATCGAGGTTTATTTATTAATTTGAATAGATATTAAGTTTTATTATATTTACA
CTTACATACTAATAATAAATTCAACAAACAATTTATTTATGTTTATTTATTTATTAAAAAAAACAAAAAC
TCAAAATTTCTTCTATAAAGTAACAAAACTTTTATGAGGGACAGCCCCCCCCCAAAGCCCCCAGGGATGT
AATTACGTCCCTCCCCCGCTAGGGGGCAGCAGCGAGCCGCCCGGGGCTCCGCTCCGGTCCGGCGCTCCCC
CCGCATCCCCGAGCCGGCAGCGTGCGGGGACAGCCCGGGCACGGGGAAGGTGGCACGGGATCGCTTTCCT
CTGAACGCTTCTCGCTGCTCTTTGAGCCTGCAGACACCTGGGGGGATACGGGGAAAAGGCCTCCACGGCC
TTAATTAAGGGAGGTGGTCCCTGCAGTTACGCCAATGATAACCCCCGCCAGAAAAATCTTAGTAGCCTTC
CCTTTTTGTTTTCCGTGCCCCAACTCGGCGGATTGACTCGGCCCCTTCCGGAAACACCCGAATCAACTTC
TAGTCAAATTATTGTTCACGCCGCAATGACCCACCCCTGGCCCGCGTCTGTGGAACTGACCCCTGGTGTA
CAGGAGAGTTCGCTGCTGAAAGTGGTCCCAAAGGGGTACTAGTTTTTAAGCTCCCAACTCCCCCTCCCCC
AGCGTCTGGAGGATTCCACACCCTCGCACCGCAGGGGCGAGGAAGTGGGCGGAGTCCGGTTTTGGCGCCA
GCCGCTGAGGCTGCCAAGCAGAAAAGCCACCGCTGAGGAGACTCCGGTCACTGTCCTCGCCCCGCCTCCC
CCTTCCCTCCCCTTGGGGACCACCGGGCGCCACGCCGCGAACGGTAAGTGCCGCGGTCGTCGGCGCCTCC
GCCCTCCCCCTAGGGCCCCAATTCCCAGCGGGCGCGGCGCGCGGCCCCTCCCCCCGCCGGGCGCGCGCCC
GCTGCCCCGCCCTTCGTGGCCGCCCGGCGTGGGCGGTGCCACCCCTCCCCCCGGCGGCCCCGCGCGCAGC
TCCCGGCTCCCTCCCCCTTCGGATGTGGCTTGAGCTGTAGGCGCGGAGGGTACCAGTTTACTCCCTATCA
GTGATAGAGAACGTATGAAGAGTTTACTCCCTATCAGTGATAGAGAACGTATGCAGACTTTACTCCCTAT
CAGTGATAGAGAACGTATAAGGAGTTTACTCCCTATCAGTGATAGAGAACGTATGACCAGTTTACTCCCT
ATCAGTGATAGAGAACGTATCTACAGTTTACTCCCTATCAGTGATAGAGAACGTATATCCAGTTTACTCC
CTATCAGTGATAGAGAACGTATAAGCTTTAGGCGTGTACGGTGGGCGCCTATAAAAGCAGAGCTCGTTTA
GTGAACCGTCAGATCGCCTGGAGCAATTCCACAACACTTTTGTCTTATACCAACTTTCCGTACCACTTCC
TACCCTCGTAAAGGATCCGCCGCCACCATGTTCGTCAAATCCGAGACCTTGGAGTTGAAGGAGGAAGAGG
ACGTGTTAGTGCTGCTCGGATCGGCCTCCCCCGCCTTGGCGGCCCTGACCCCGCTGTCATCCAGCGCCGA
CGAAGAAGAGGAGGAGGAGCCGGGCGCGTCAGGCGGGGCGCGTCGGCAGCGCGGGGCTGAGGCCGGGCAG
GGGGCGCGGGGCGGCGTGGCTGCGGGTGCGGAGGGCTGCCGGCCCGCACGGCTGCTGGGTCTGGTACACG
ATTGCAAACGGCGCCCTTCCCGGGCGCGGGCCGTCTCCCGAGGCGCCAAGACGGCCGAGACGGTGCAGCG
CATCAAGAAGACCCGTAGACTGAAGGCCAACAACCGCGAGCGAAACCGCATGCACAACCTCAACGCGGCA
CTGGACGCGCTGCGCGAGGTGCTCCCCACGTTCCCCGAGGACGCCAAGCTCACCAAGATCGAGACCCTGC
GCTTCGCCCACAACTACATCTGGGCACTCACCGAGACCCTGCGCCTGGCGGATCACTGCGGGGGCGGCGG
CGGGGGCCTGCCGGGGGCGCTCTTCTCCGAGGCAGTGTTGCTGAGCCCGGGAGGCGCCAGCGCCGCCCTG
AGCAGCAGCGGAGACAGCCCCTCGCCCGCCTCCACGTGGAGTTGCACCAACAGCCCCGCGCCGTCCTCCT
CCGTGTCCTCCAATTCCACCTCCCCCTACAGCTGCACTTTATCGCCCGCCAGCCCGGCCGGGTCAGACAT
GGACTATTGGCAGCCCCCACCTCCCGACAAGCACCGCTATGCACCTCACCTCCCCATAGCCAGGGATTGT
ATCTTGTAAGTTTAAACTCGCGAATCGATCGCCCACCCCAACTTGTTTATTGCAGCTTATAATGGTTACA
AATAAAGCAATAGCATCACAAATTTCACAAATAAAGCATTTTTTTCACTGCATTCTAGTTGTGGTTTGTC
CAAACTCATCAATGTATCTTATCATGTCTGTATACCGTCGACCTCTAGCTAGAGCTTGGCGTAATCATGG
TCATAGCTGTTTCCTGTGTGAAATTGTTATCCGCTCACAATTCCACACAACATACGAGCCGGAAGCATAA
AGTGTAAAGCCTGGGGTGCCTAATGAGTGAGCTAACTCACATTAATTGCGTTGCGCTCACTGCCCGCTTT
CCAGTCGGGAAACCTGTCGTGCCAGCTGCATTAATGAATCGGCCAACGC
Features (pLannotate 1.2.2; 35 found; start..end, strand, type, name):
     32..104     -  rep_origin     RSF ori (fragment): Plasmids containing the RSF 1030 origin of replication can be propagated in E. coli cells that contain additional plasmids with compatible origins.
    369..424     -  polyA_signal   β-globin poly(A) signal: rabbit β-globin polyadenylation signal (Gil and Proudfoot, 1987)
    495..575     -  CDS            HBB (fragment): HBB_PONPY - Experimental evidence at transcript level: Swiss-Prot protein existence level 2. Involved in oxygen transport from the lung to the various peripheral tissues. From Pongo pygmaeus (Bornean orangutan).
    709..1326    -  CDS            tetR: TETR2_ECOLX - Experimental evidence at protein level: Swiss-Prot protein existence level 1. TetR is the repressor of the tetracycline resistance element; its N-terminal region forms a helix-turn-helix structure and binds DNA. Binding of tetracycline to TetR reduces the repressor affinity for the tetracycline resistance gene (tetA) promoter operator sites. From Escherichia coli.
   1385..2401    -  intron         chimeric intron: chimera between introns from chicken β-actin and rabbit β-globin
   2402..2679    -  promoter       chicken β-actin promoter: No description available
   2681..3060    -  enhancer       CMV enhancer: human cytomegalovirus immediate early enhancer
   3061..3109    +  polyA_signal   poly(A) signal: synthetic polyadenylation signal
   3123..3214    +  misc_feature   pause site: RNA polymerase II transcriptional pause signal from the human α2 globin gene
   3759..3887    -  CDS            OR51A4 (fragment): O51A4_HUMAN - Experimental evidence at transcript level: Swiss-Prot protein existence level 2. Odorant receptor. From Homo sapiens (Human).
   3913..4071    -  CDS            OR51A7 (fragment): O51A7_HUMAN - Experimental evidence at transcript level: Swiss-Prot protein existence level 2. Odorant receptor. From Homo sapiens (Human).
   4426..4459    +  protein_bind   loxP: Cre-mediated recombination occurs in the 8-bp core sequence (GCATACAT). Cre recombinase
   4459..5619    +  promoter       EF-1α promoter: strong constitutive promoter for human elongation factor EF-1α
   5633..6229    +  CDS            PuroR (fragment): puromycin N-acetyltransferase; pac from Streptomyces; confers resistance to puromycin
   6395..7105    +  CDS            mTagBFP2: mTagBFP2 is a basic (constitutively fluorescent) blue fluorescent protein published in 2011, derived from Entacmaea quadricolor. It is reported to be a very rapidly-maturing monomer with very low acid sensitivity.
   7125..7349    +  polyA_signal   bGH poly(A) signal: bovine growth hormone polyadenylation signal
   7350..7383    +  protein_bind   loxP: Cre-mediated recombination occurs in the 8-bp core sequence (GCATACAT). Cre recombinase
   7943..8410    +  CDS            B (fragment): PORTL_LAMBD - Experimental evidence at protein level: Swiss-Prot protein existence level 1. Forms the portal vertex of the capsid (PubMed:6228056, PubMed:6232391). This portal plays critical roles in head assembly, genome packaging, neck/tail attachment, and genome ejection (Probable). The portal protein multimerizes as a single ring-shaped homododecamer arranged around a central channel (PubMed:6232391). Binds to the terminase subunits to form the packaging machine (PubMed:7799432). From Escherichia phage lambda (Bacteriophage lambda).
   8446..8468    -  protein_bind   lac operator (fragment): The lac repressor binds to the lac operator to inhibit transcription in E. coli. This inhibition can be relieved by adding lactose or isopropyl-β-D-thiogalactopyranoside (IPTG). lac repressor encoded by lacI
   8472..8502    -  promoter       lac promoter: promoter for the E. coli lac operon
   8517..8538    -  protein_bind   CAP binding site: CAP binding activates transcription in the presence of cAMP. E. coli catabolite activator protein
   8551..8643    -  CDS            lacI (fragment): lac repressor; lacI; The lac repressor binds to the lac operator to inhibit transcription in E. coli. This inhibition can be relieved by adding lactose or isopropyl-β-D-thiogalactopyranoside (IPTG).
   8826..9414    -  rep_origin     ori: high-copy-number ColE1/pMB1/pBR322/pUC origin of replication
   9585..10445   -  CDS            AmpR: β-lactamase; bla; confers resistance to ampicillin, carbenicillin, and related antibiotics
  10446..10550   -  promoter       AmpR promoter: bla
  10603..11031   -  rep_origin     f1 ori (sequence partly withheld): f1 bacteriophage origin of replication; arrow indicates direction of (+) strand synthesis
  11036..11191   -  CDS            lacZα (fragment): LacZα fragment of β-galactosidase; lacZ fragment
  11193..11312   +  CDS            B (fragment): PORTL_LAMBD - Experimental evidence at protein level: Swiss-Prot protein existence level 1. Forms the portal vertex of the capsid (PubMed:6228056, PubMed:6232391). This portal plays critical roles in head assembly, genome packaging, neck/tail attachment, and genome ejection (Probable). The portal protein multimerizes as a single ring-shaped homododecamer arranged around a central channel (PubMed:6232391). Binds to the terminase subunits to form the packaging machine (PubMed:7799432). From Escherichia phage lambda (Bacteriophage lambda).
  12486..12863   +  promoter       TRE3G promoter: 3rd-generation Tet-responsive promoter that can be activated by binding of Tet-On® 3G
  12879..13694   +  CDS            NEUROG2: NGN2_HUMAN - Also known as ATOH4, BHLHA8, NGN2. Experimental evidence at protein level: Swiss-Prot protein existence level 1. Transcriptional regulator. Involved in neuronal differentiation. Activates transcription by binding to the E box (5'- CANNTG-3'). From Homo sapiens (Human).
  13731..13852   +  polyA_signal   SV40 poly(A) signal: SV40 polyadenylation signal
  13923..13945   -  protein_bind   lac operator (fragment): The lac repressor binds to the lac operator to inhibit transcription in E. coli. This inhibition can be relieved by adding lactose or isopropyl-β-D-thiogalactopyranoside (IPTG). lac repressor encoded by lacI
  13949..13979   -  promoter       lac promoter: promoter for the E. coli lac operon
  13994..14015   -  protein_bind   CAP binding site: CAP binding activates transcription in the presence of cAMP. E. coli catabolite activator protein
  14028..30      -  CDS            lacI (fragment) (across the origin): lac repressor; lacI; The lac repressor binds to the lac operator to inhibit transcription in E. coli. This inhibition can be relieved by adding lactose or isopropyl-β-D-thiogalactopyranoside (IPTG).
