>Addgene plasmid #172115 | PB-TO-hNGN2 Sequencing Result | analyzer sequence | sequence record 359520
GCGGGGAGAGGCGGTTTGCGTATTGGGCGCTCTTCCGCTTCCTCGCTCACTGACTCGCTGCGCTCGGTCG
TTCGGCTGCGGCGAGCGGTATCAGCTCACTCAAAGGACGGCCGCACATGTAAGGAAAATTTTAGGGATGT
TAAAGAAAAAAATAACACAAAACAAAATATAAAAAAAATCTAACCTCAAGTCAAGGCTTTTCTATGGAAT
AAGGAATGGACAGCAGGGGGCTGTTTCATATACTGATGACCTCTTTATAGCCAACCTTTGTTCATGGCAG
CCAGCATATGGGCATATGTTGCCAAACTCTAAACCAAATACTCATTCTGATGTTTTAAATGATTTGCCCT
CCCATATGTCCTTCCGAGTGAGAGACACAAAAAATTCCAACACACTATTGCAATGAAAATAAATTTCCTT
TATTAGCCAGAAGTCAGATGCTCAAGGGGCTTCATGATGTCCCCATAATTTTTGGCAGAGGGAAAAAGAT
CTCAGTGGTATTTGTGAGCCAGGGCATTGGCCACACCAGTCACCACCTTCTGATAGGCAGCCTGCACCTG
AGGAGTGAATTCACGCGTTTTAGCCTGGCAGCATATCGAGATCGAAGTCATCGAGAGCGTCAGCAGGGAG
CATATCCAGATCAAAATCATCCAGGGCATCGGCGGGCAGCATGTCCAGGTCGAAGTCGTCCAGGGCGTCG
GTGGGTCCGCCGCTCTCGCACTTCAGCTGCTTCTCGAGGCCGCAGATGATCAGTTCCAGGCCGAACAGGA
AGGCGGGCTCGGCGCCCTGTCTGTCGAACAGCTCGATGGCCTGCTTCAGCAGGGGGGGCATGCTGTCGGT
GGTGGGTGTCTCTCTTTCCTCTTTGGCGACCTGGTGTTCCTGTTCTTCCAGCACGCAGCCCAGGGTGAAG
TGGCCCACGGCGCTCAGGGCGTACAGGGCGTTTTCCAGGCTGAAGCCCTGCTGGCACAGGAAGGCCAGCT
GGTTTTCCAGTGTCTCGTACTGCTTCTCGGTGGGTCTGGTGCCCAGGTGCACTTTGGCGCCGTCCCGGTG
GCTCAGCAGGGCGCATCTGTAGCTCTTGGCGTTGTTCCGCAGGAAGTCCTGCCAGCTCTCGCCTTCCAGA
GGGCAGCTGTGGGTGTGGTGCCGGTCCAGCATCTCGATGGGCAGGGCGTCCAGCAGGGCCCGCTTGTTCT
TCACGTGCCAGTACAGGGTGGGCTGTTCCACGCCCAGTTTCTGGGCCAGCTTCCGGGTGGTCAGGCCCTC
GATGCCCACGCCGTTCAGCAGTTCCAGGGCGCTGTTGATCACTTTGCTCTTGTCCAGCCGGCTCATGTCG
ACATTCTTTGCCAAAATGATGAGACAGCACAATAACCAGCACGTTGCCCAGGAGCTGTAGGAAAAAGAAG
AAGGCATGAACATGGTTAGCAGAGGCTCTAGAGCCGCCGGTCACACGCCAGAAGCCGAACCCCGCCCTGC
CCCGTCCCCCCCGAAGGCAGCCGTCCCCCCGCGGACAGCCCCGAGGCTGGAGAGGGAGAAGGGGACGGCG
GCGCGGCGACGCACGAAGGCCCTCCCCGCCCATTTCCTTCCTGCCGGCGCCGCACCGCTTCGCCCCGCGC
CCGCTAGAGGGGGTGCGGCGGCGCCTCCCAGATTTCGGCTCCGCACAGATTTGGGACAAAGGAAGTCCCT
GCGCCCTCTCGCACGATTACCATAAAAGGCAATGGCTGCGGCTCGCCGCGCCTCGACAGCCGCCGGCGCT
CCGGGGGCCGCCGCGCCCCTCCCCCGAGCCCTCCCCGGCCCGAGGCGGCCCCGCCCCGCCCGGCACCCCC
ACCTGCCGCCACCCCCCGCCCGGCACGGCGAGCCCCGCGCCACGCCCCGTACGGAGCCCCGCACCCGAAG
CCGGGCCGTGCTCAGCAACTCGGGGAGGGGGGTGCAGGGGGGGTTGCAGCCCGACCGACGCGCCCACACC
CCCTGCTCACCCCCCCACGCACACACCCCGCACGCAGCCTTTGTTCCCCTCGCAGCCCCCCCCGCACCGC
GGGGCACCGCCCCCGGCCGCGCTCCCCTCGCGCACACTGCGGAGCGCACAAAGCCCCGCGCCGCGCCCGC
AGCGCTCACAGCCGCCGGGCAGCGCGGAGCCGCACGCGGCGCTCCCCACGCACACACACACGCACGCACC
CCCCGAGCCGCTCCCCCCGCACAAAGGGCCCTCCCGGAGCCCCTCAAGGCTTTCACGCAGCCACAGAAAA
GAAACAAGCCGTCATTAAACCAAGCGCTAATTACAGCCCGGAGGAGAAGGGCCGTCCCGCCCGCTCACCT
GTGGGAGTAACGCGGTCAGTCAGAGCCGGGGCGGGCGGCGCGAGGCGGCGGCGGAGCGGGGCACGGGGCG
AAGGCAGCGCGCAGCGACTCCCGCCCGCCGCGCGCTTCGCTTTTTATAGGGCCGCCGCCGCCGCCGCCTC
GCCATAAAAGGAAACTTTCGGAGCGCGCCGCTCTGATTGGCTGCCGCCGCMCCTCTCCGCCTCSCCCCSC
CCCSCCCCYCSCCCCSCCCCSCCCCSCCYGGCGCGCGCCCCCCCCCCCCCCCCGCCCCCATCGCTGCACA
AAATAATTAAAAAATAAATAAATACAAAATTGGGGGTGGGGAGGGGGGGGAGATGGGGAGAGTGAAGCAG
AACGTGGGGCTCACCTCGACCATGGTAATAGCGATGACTAATACGTAGATGTACTGCCAAGTAGGAAAGT
CCCATAAGGTCATGTACTGGGCATAATGCCAGGCGGGCCATTTACCGTCATTGACGTCAATAGGGGGCGT
ACTTGGCATATGATACACTTGATGTACTGCCAAGTGGGCAGTTTACCGTAAATACTCCACCCATTGACGT
CAATGGAAAGTCCCTATTGGCGTTACTATGGGAACATACGTCATTATTGACGTCAATGGGCGGGGGTCGT
TGGGCGGTCAGCCAGGCGGGCCATTTACCGTAAGTTATGTAACGCGGAACTCCATATATGGGCTATGAAC
TAATGACCCCGTAATTGATTACTATTAATAACTAGTCAATAATCAATGTCAATAAAATATCTTTATTTTC
ATTACATCTGTGTGTTGGTTTTTTGTGTGAATCGATAGTACTAACATACGCTCTCCATCAAAACAAAACG
AAACAAAACAAACTAGCAAAATAGGCTGTCCCCAGTGCAAGTGCAGGTGCCAGAACATTTCTCTGAGCTC
ACGGGGACAGCCCCCCCCCAAAGCCCCCAGGGATGTAATTACGTCCCTCCCCCGCTAGGGGGCAGCAGCG
AGCCGCCCGGGGCTCCGCTCCGGTCCGGCGCTCCCCCCGCATCCCCGAGCCGGCAGCGTGCGGGGACAGC
CCGGGCACGGGGAAGGTGGCACGGGATCGCTTTCCTCTGAACGCTTCTCGCTGCTCTTTGAGCCTGCAGA
CACCTGGGGGGATACGGGGAAAAAGCTTTAGGCTGAAAGAGAGATTTAGAATGACAGAATCATAGAACGG
CCTGGGTTGCAAAGGAGCACAGTGCTCATCCAGATCCAACCCCCTGCTATGTGCAGGGTCATCAACCAGC
AGCCCAGGCTGCCCAGAGCCACATCCAGCCTGGCCTTGAATGCCTGCAGGGATGGGGCATCCACAGCCTC
CTTGGGCAACCTGTTCAGTGCGTCACCACCCTCTGGGGGAAAAACTGCCTCCTCATATCCAACCCAAACC
TCCCCTGTCTCAGTGTAAAGCCATTCCCCCTTGTCCTATCAAGGGGGAGTTTGCTGTGACATTGTTGGTC
TGGGGTGACACATGTTTGCCAATTCAGTGCATCACGGAGAGGCAGATCTTGGGGATAAGGAAGTGCAGGA
CAGCATGGACGTGGGACATGCAGGTGTTGAGGGCTCTGGGACACTCTCCAAGTCACAGCGTTCAGAACAG
CCTTAAGGATAAGAAGATAGGATAGAAGGACAAAGAGCAAGTTAAAACCCAGCATGGAGAGGAGCACAAA
AAGGCCACAGACACTGCTGGTCCCTGTGTCTGAGCCTGCATGTTTGATGGTGTCTGGATGCAAGCAGAAG
GGGTGGAAGAGCTTGCCTGGAGAGATACAGCTGGGTCAGTAGGACTGGGACAGGCAGCTGGAGAATTGCC
ATGTAGATGTTCATACAATCGTCAAATCATGAAGGCTGGAAAAGCCCTCCAAGATCCCCAAGACCAACCC
CAACCCACCCACCGTGCCCACTGGCCATGTCCCTCAGTGCCACATCCCCACAGTTCTTCATCACCTCCAG
GGACGGTGACCCCCCCACCTCCGTGGGCAGCTGTGCCACTGCAGCACCGCTCTTTGGAGAAGGTAAATCT
TGCTAAATCCAGCCCGACCCTCCCCTGGCACAACGTAAGGCCATTATCTCTCATCCAACTCCAGGACGGA
GTCAGTGAGAATATTATAACTTCGTATAGCATACATTATACGAAGTTATGGGCAGAGCGCACATCGCCCA
CAGTCCCCGAGAAGTTGGGGGGAGGGGTCGGCAATTGAACCGGTGCCTAGAGAAGGTGGCGCGGGGTAAA
CTGGGAAAGTGATGTCGTGTACTGGCTCCGCCTTTTTCCCGAGGGTGGGGGAGAACCGTATATAAGTGCA
GTAGTCGCCGTGAACGTTCTTTTTCGCAACGGGTTTGCCGCCAGAACACAGGTAAGTGCCGTGTGTGGTT
CCCGCGGGCCTGGCCTCTTTACGGGTTATGGCCCTTGCGTGCCTTGAATTACTTCCACCTGGCTGCAGTA
CGTGATTCTTGATCCCGAGCTTCGGGTTGGAAGTGGGTGGGAGAGTTCGAGGCCTTGCGCTTAAGGAGCC
CCTTCGCCTCGTGCTTGAGTTGAGGCCTGGCCTGGGCGCTGGGGCCGCCGCGTGCGAATCTGGTGGCACC
TTCGCGCCTGTCTCGCTGCTTTCGATAAGTCTCTAGCCATTTAAAATTTTTGATGACCTGCTGCGACGCT
TTTTTTCTGGCAAGATAGTCTTGTAAATGCGGGCCAAGATCTGCACACTGGTATTTCGGTTTTTGGGGCC
GCGGGCGGCGACGGGGCCCGTGCGTCCCAGCGCACATGTTCGGCGAGGCGGGGCCTGCGAGCGCGGCCAC
CGAGAATCGGACGGGGGTAGTCTCAAGCTGGCCGGCCTGCTCTGGTGCCTGGCCTCGCGCCGCCGTGTAT
CGCCCCGCCCTGGGCGGCAAGGCTGGCCCGGTCGGCACCAGTTGCGTGAGCGGAAAGATGGCCGCTTCCC
GGCCCTGCTGCAGGGAGCTCAAAATGGAGGACGCGGCGCTCGGGAGAGCGGGCGGGTGAGTCACCCACAC
AAAGGAAAAGGGCCTTTCCGTCCTCAGCCGTCGCTTCATGTGACTCCACGGAGTACCGGGCGCCGTCCAG
GCACCTCGATTAGTTCTCGCGCTTTTGGAGTACGTCGTCTTTAGGTTGGGGGGAGGGGTTTTATGCGATG
GAGTTTCCCCACACTGAGTGGGTGGAGACTGAAGTTAGGCCAGCTTGGCACTTGATGTAATTCTCCTTGG
AATTTGCCCTTTTTGAGTTTGGATCTTGGTTCATTCTCAAGCCTCAGACAGTGGTTCAAAGTTTTTTTCT
TCCATTTCAGGTGTCGTGATTTAAATCCCACCATGACCGAGTACAAGCCCACGGTGCGCCTCGCCACCCG
CGACGACGTCCCCAGGGCCGTACGCACCCTCGCCGCCGCGTTCGCCGACTACCCCGCCACGCGCCACACC
GTCGATCCGGACCGCCACATCGAGCGGGTCACCGAGCTGCAAGAACTCTTCCTCACGCGCGTCGGGCTCG
ACATCGGCAAGGTGTGGGTCGCGGACGACGGCGCCGCCGTGGCGGTCTGGACCACGCCGGAGAGCGTCGA
AGCGGGGGCGGTGTTCGCCGAGATCGGCCCGCGCATGGCCGAGTTGAGCGGTTCCCGGCTGGCCGCGCAG
CAACAGATGGAAGGCCTCCTGGCGCCGCACCGGCCCAAGGAGCCCGCGTGGTTCCTGGCCACCGTCGGAG
TCTCGCCCGACCACCAGGGCAAGGGTCTGGGCAGCGCCGTCGTGCTCCCCGGAGTGGAGGCGGCCGAGCG
CGCCGGGGTGCCCGCCTTCCTGGAGACCTCCGCGCCCCGCAACCTCCCCTTCTACGAGCGGCTCGGCTTC
ACCGTCACCGCCGACGTCGAGGTGCCCGAAGGACCGCGCACCTGGTGCATGACCCGCAAGCCCGGTGCCG
GATCGGGAGAGGGCAGAGGAAGTCTGCTAACATGCGGTGACGTCGAGGAGAATCCTGGCCCACCGGTCCC
TGCCGCTAAACGGGTCAAACTCGACGGCGGTTCTGGAGGTCCTGCTGCAAAGCGCGTTAAGTTGGATGGA
GGGTCAGGGGGAGCCACCGCCACCATGGTGTCTAAGGGCGAAGAGCTGATTAAGGAGAACATGCACATGA
AGCTGTACATGGAGGGCACCGTGGACAACCATCACTTCAAGTGCACATCCGAGGGCGAAGGCAAGCCCTA
CGAGGGCACCCAGACCATGAGAATCAAGGTGGTCGAGGGCGGCCCTCTCCCCTTCGCCTTCGACATCCTG
GCTACTAGCTTCCTCTACGGCAGCAAGACCTTCATCAACCACACCCAGGGCATCCCCGACTTCTTCAAGC
AGTCCTTCCCTGAGGGCTTCACATGGGAGAGAGTCACCACATACGAAGACGGGGGCGTGCTGACCGCTAC
CCAGGACACCAGCCTCCAGGACGGCTGCCTCATCTACAACGTCAAGATCAGAGGGGTGAACTTCACATCC
AACGGCCCTGTGATGCAGAAGAAAACACTCGGCTGGGAGGCCTTCACCGAGACGCTGTACCCCGCTGACG
GCGGCCTGGAAGGCAGAAACGACATGGCCCTGAAGCTCGTGGGCGGGAGCCATCTGATCGCAAACGCCAA
GACCACATATAGATCCAAGAAACCCGCTAAGAACCTCAAGATGCCTGGCGTCTACTATGTGGACTACAGA
CTGGAAAGAATCAAGGAGGCCAACAACGAGACCTACGTCGAGCAGCACGAGGTGGCAGTGGCCAGATACT
GCGACCTCCCTAGCAAACTGGGGCACAAGCTTAATTAGGCGGCCGCTAAGAATTCTGTGCCTTCTAGTTG
CCAGCCATCTGTTGTTTGCCCCTCCCCCGTGCCTTCCTTGACCCTGGAAGGTGCCACTCCCACTGTCCTT
TCCTAATAAAATGAGGAAATTGCATCGCATTGTCTGAGTAGGTGTCATTCTATTCTGGGGGGTGGGGTGG
GGCAGGACAGCAAGGGGGAGGATTGGGAAGACAATAGCAGGCATGCTGGGGATGCGGTGGGCTCTATGGA
TAACTTCGTATAGCATACATTATACGAAGTTATTTGGTATGGCTTTTTCCCCGTATCCCCCCAGGTGTCT
GCAGGCTCAAAGAGCAGCGAGAAGCGTTCAGAGGAAAGCGATCCCGTGCCACCTTCCCCGTGCCCGGGCT
GTCCCCGCACGCTGCCGGCTCGGGGATGCGGGGGGAGCGCCGGACCGGAGCGGAGCCCCGGGCGGCTCGC
TGCTGCCCCCTAGCGGGGGAGGGACGTAATTACATCCCTGGGGGCTTTGGGGGGGGGCTGTCCCTGATTC
TATAACAAGAAAATATATATATAATAAGTTATCACGTAAGTAGAACATGAAATAACAATATAATTATCGT
ATGAGTTAAATCTTAAAAGTCACGTAAAAGATAATCATGCGTCATTTTGACTCACGCGGTCGTTATAGTT
CAAAATCAGTGACACTTACCGCATTGACAAGCACGCCTCACGGGAGCTCCAAGCGGCGACTGAGATGTCC
TAAATGCACAGCGACGGATTCGCGCTATTTAGAAAGAGAGAGCAATATTTCAAGAATGCATGCGTCAATT
TTACGCAGACTATCTTTCTAGGGTTAATCTAGCTGCATCAGGATCATATCGTCGGGTCTTTTTTCCGGCT
CAGTCATCGCCCAAGCTGGCGCTATCTGGGCATCGGGGAGGAAGAAGCCCGTGCCTTTTCCCGCGAGGTT
GAAGCGGCATGGAAAGAGTTTGCCGAGGATGACTGCTGCTGCATTGACGTTGAGCGAAAACGCACGTTTA
CCATGATGATTCGGGAAGGTGTGGCCATGCACGCCTTTAACGGTGAACTGTTCGTTCAGGCCACCTGGGA
TACCAGTTCGTCGCGGCTTTTCCGGACACAGTTCCGGATGGTCAGCCCGAAGCGCATCAGCAACCCGAAC
AATACCGGCGACAGCCGGAACTGCCGTGCCGGTGTGCAGATTAATGACAGCGGTGCGGCGCTGGGATATT
ACGTCAGCGAGGACGGGTATCCTGGCTGGATGCCGCAGAAATGGACATGGATACCCCGTGAGTTACCCGG
CGGGCGCGCTTGGCGTAATCATGGTCATAGCTGTTTCCTGTGTGAAATTGTTATCCGCTCACAATTCCAC
ACAACATACGAGCCGGAAGCATAAAGTGTAAAGCCTGGGGTGCCTAATGAGTGAGCTAACTCACATTAAT
TGCGTTGCGCTCACTGCCCGCTTTCCAGTCGGGAAACCTGTCGTGCCAGCTGCATTAATGAATCGGCCAA
CGCGCGGGGAGAGGCGGTTTGCGTATTGGGCGCTCTTCCGCTTCCTCGCTCACTGACTCGCTGCGCTCGG
TCGTTCGGCTGCGGCGAGCGGTATCAGCTCACTCAAAGGCGGTAATACGGTTATCCACAGAATCAGGGGA
TAACGCAGGAAAGAACATGTGAGCAAAAGGCCAGCAAAAGGCCAGGAACCGTAAAAAGGCCGCGTTGCTG
GCGTTTTTCCATAGGCTCCGCCCCCCTGACGAGCATCACAAAAATCGACGCTCAAGTCAGAGGTGGCGAA
ACCCGACAGGACTATAAAGATACCAGGCGTTTCCCCCTGGAAGCTCCCTCGTGCGCTCTCCTGTTCCGAC
CCTGCCGCTTACCGGATACCTGTCCGCCTTTCTCCCTTCGGGAAGCGTGGCGCTTTCTCATAGCTCACGC
TGTAGGTATCTCAGTTCGGTGTAGGTCGTTCGCTCCAAGCTGGGCTGTGTGCACGAACCCCCCGTTCAGC
CCGACCGCTGCGCCTTATCCGGTAACTATCGTCTTGAGTCCAACCCGGTAAGACACGACTTATCGCCACT
GGCAGCAGCCACTGGTAACAGGATTAGCAGAGCGAGGTATGTAGGCGGTGCTACAGAGTTCTTGAAGTGG
TGGCCTAACTACGGCTACACTAGAAGGACAGTATTTGGTATCTGCGCTCTGCTGAAGCCAGTTACCTTCG
GAAAAAGAGTTGGTAGCTCTTGATCCGGCAAACAAACCACCGCTGGTAGCGGTGGTTTTTTTGTTTGCAA
GCAGCAGATTACGCGCAGAAAAAAAGGATCTCAAGAAGATCCTTTGATCTTTTCTACGGGGTCTGACGCT
CAGTGGAACGAAAACTCACGTTAAGGGATTTTGGTCATGAGATTATCAAAAAGGATCTTCACCTAGATCC
TTTTAAATTAAAAATGAAGTTTTAAATCAATCTAAAGTATATATGAGTAAACTTGGTCTGACAGTTACCA
ATGCTTAATCAGTGAGGCACCTATCTCAGCGATCTGTCTATTTCGTTCATCCATAGTTGCCTGACTCCCC
GTCGTGTAGATAACTACGATACGGGAGGGCTTACCATCTGGCCCCAGTGCTGCAATGATACCGCGAGACC
CACGCTCACCGGCTCCAGATTTATCAGCAATAAACCAGCCAGCCGGAAGGGCCGAGCGCAGAAGTGGTCC
TGCAACTTTATCCGCCTCCATCCAGTCTATTAATTGTTGCCGGGAAGCTAGAGTAAGTAGTTCGCCAGTT
AATAGTTTGCGCAACGTTGTTGCCATTGCTACAGGCATCGTGGTGTCACGCTCGTCGTTTGGTATGGCTT
CATTCAGCTCCGGTTCCCAACGATCAAGGCGAGTTACATGATCCCCCATGTTGTGCAAAAAAGCGGTTAG
CTCCTTCGGTCCTCCGATCGTTGTCAGAAGTAAGTTGGCCGCAGTGTTATCACTCATGGTTATGGCAGCA
CTGCATAATTCTCTTACTGTCATGCCATCCGTAAGATGCTTTTCTGTGACTGGTGAGTACTCAACCAAGT
CATTCTGAGAATAGTGTATGCGGCGACCGAGTTGCTCTTGCCCGGCGTCAATACGGGATAATACCGCGCC
ACATAGCAGAACTTTAAAAGTGCTCATCATTGGAAAACGTTCTTCGGGGCGAAAACTCTCAAGGATCTTA
CCGCTGTTGAGATCCAGTTCGATGTAACCCACTCGTGCACCCAACTGATCTTCAGCATCTTTTACTTTCA
CCAGCGTTTCTGGGTGAGCAAAAACAGGAAGGCAAAATGCCGCAAAAAAGGGAATAAGGGCGACACGGAA
ATGTTGAATACTCATACTCTTCCTTTTTCAATATTATTGAAGCATTTATCAGGGTTATTGTCTCATGAGC
GGATACATATTTGAATGTATTTAGAAAAATAAACAAATAGGGGTTCCGCGCACATTTCCCCGAAAAGTGC
CACCTAAATTGTAAGCGTTAATATTTTGTTAAAATTCGCGTTAAATTTTTGTTAAATCAGCTCATTTTTT
AACCAATAGGCCGAAATCGGCAAAATCCCTTATAAATCAAAAGAATAGACCGAGATAGGGT
[37 nt withheld, positions 10702-10738]
AAAGAACGTGGACTCCAACGTCAAAGG
[49 nt withheld, positions 10766-10814]
T
[91 nt withheld, positions 10816-10906]
G
[124 nt withheld, positions 10908-11031]
CCCATTCGCCATTCAGGCTGCGCAACTGTTGGGAAGGGCGATCGGTGCGGGCCTCTTCGCTATTACGCCA
GCTGGCGAAAGGGGGATGTGCTGCAAGGCGATTAAGTTGGGTAACGCCAGGGTTTTCCCAGTCACGACGT
TGTAAAACGACGGCCAGTGAGCGCGCCTCGTTCATTCACGTTTTTGAACCCGTGGAGGACGGGCAGACTC
GCGGTGCAAATGTGTTTTACAGCGTGATGGAGCAGATGAAGATGCTCGACACGCTGCAGAACACGCAGCT
AGATTAACCCTAGAAAGATAATCATATTGTGACGTACGTTAAAGATAATCATGTGTAAAATTGACGCATG
TGTTTTATCGGTCTGTATATCGAGGTTTATTTATTAATTTGAATAGATATTAAGTTTTATTATATTTACA
CTTACATACTAATAATAAATTCAACAAACAATTTATTTATGTTTATTTATTTATTAAAAAAAACAAAAAC
TCAAAATTTCTTCTATAAAGTAACAAAACTTTTATGAGGGACAGCCCCCCCCCAAAGCCCCCAGGGATGT
AATTACGTCCCTCCCCCGCTAGGGGGCAGCAGCGAGCCGCCCGGGGCTCCGCTCCGGTCCGGCGCTCCCC
CCGCATCCCCGAGCCGGCAGCGTGCGGGGACAGCCCGGGCACGGGGAAGGTGGCACGGGATCGCTTTCCT
CTGAACGCTTCTCGCTGCTCTTTGAGCCTGCAGACACCTGGGGGGATACGGGGAAAAGGCCTCCACGGCC
TTAATTAAGGGAGGTGGTCCCTGCAGTTACGCCAATGATAACCCCCGCCAGAAAAATCTTAGTAGCCTTC
CCTTTTTGTTTTCCGTGCCCCAACTCGGCGGATTGACTCGGCCCCTTCCGGAAACACCCGAATCAACTTC
TAGTCAAATTATTGTTCACGCCGCAATGACCCACCCCTGGCCCGCGTCTGTGGAACTGACCCCTGGTGTA
CAGGAGAGTTCGCTGCTGAAAGTGGTCCCAAAGGGGTACTAGTTTTTAAGCTCCCAACTCCCCCTCCCCC
AGCGTCTGGAGGATTCCACACCCTCGCACCGCAGGGGCGAGGAAGTGGGCGGAGTCCGGTTTTGGCGCCA
GCCGCTGAGGCTGCCAAGCAGAAAAGCCACCGCTGAGGAGACTCCGGTCACTGTCCTCGCCCCGCCTCCC
CCTTCCCTCCCCTTGGGGACCACCGGGCGCCACGCCGCGAACGGTAAGTGCCGCGGTCGTCGGCGCCTCC
GCCCTCCCCCTAGGGCCCCAATTCCCAGCGGGCGCGGCGCGCGGCCCCTCCCCCCGCCGGGCGCGCGCCC
GCTGCCCCGCCCTTCGTGGCCGCCCGGCGTGGGCGGTGCCACCCCTCCCCCCGGCGGCCCCGCGCGCAGC
TCCCGGCTCCCTCCCCCTTCGGATGTGGCTTGAGCTGTAGGCGCGGAGGGTACCAGTTTACTCCCTATCA
GTGATAGAGAACGTATGAAGAGTTTACTCCCTATCAGTGATAGAGAACGTATGCAGACTTTACTCCCTAT
CAGTGATAGAGAACGTATAAGGAGTTTACTCCCTATCAGTGATAGAGAACGTATGACCAGTTTACTCCCT
ATCAGTGATAGAGAACGTATCTACAGTTTACTCCCTATCAGTGATAGAGAACGTATATCCAGTTTACTCC
CTATCAGTGATAGAGAACGTATAAGCTTTAGGCGTGTACGGTGGGCGCCTATAAAAGCAGAGCTCGTTTA
GTGAACCGTCAGATCGCCTGGAGCAATTCCACAACACTTTTGTCTTATACCAACTTTCCGTACCACTTCC
TACCCTCGTAAAGGATCCGCCGCCACCATGTTCGTCAAATCCGAGACCTTGGAGTTGAAGGAGGAAGAGG
ACGTGTTAGTGCTGCTCGGATCGGCCTCCCCCGCCTTGGCGGCCCTGACCCCGCTGTCATCCAGCGCCGA
CGAAGAAGAGGAGGAGGAGCCGGGCGCGTCAGGCGGGGCGCGTCGGCAGCGCGGGGCTGAGGCCGGGCAG
GGGGCGCGGGGCGGCGTGGCTGCGGGTGCGGAGGGCTGCCGGCCCGCACGGCTGCTGGGTCTGGTACACG
ATTGCAAACGGCGCCCTTCCCGGGCGCGGGCCGTCTCCCGAGGCGCCAAGACGGCCGAGACGGTGCAGCG
CATCAAGAAGACCCGTAGACTGAAGGCCAACAACCGCGAGCGAAACCGCATGCACAACCTCAACGCGGCA
CTGGACGCGCTGCGCGAGGTGCTCCCCACGTTCCCCGAGGACGCCAAGCTCACCAAGATCGAGACCCTGC
GCTTCGCCCACAACTACATCTGGGCACTCACCGAGACCCTGCGCCTGGCGGATCACTGCGGGGGCGGCGG
CGGGGGCCTGCCGGGGGCGCTCTTCTCCGAGGCAGTGTTGCTGAGCCCGGGAGGCGCCAGCGCCGCCCTG
AGCAGCAGCGGAGACAGCCCCTCGCCCGCCTCCACGTGGAGTTGCACCAACAGCCCCGCGCCGTCCTCCT
CCGTGTCCTCCAATTCCACCTCCCCCTACAGCTGCACTTTATCGCCCGCCAGCCCGGCCGGGTCAGACAT
GGACTATTGGCAGCCCCCACCTCCCGACAAGCACCGCTATGCACCTCACCTCCCCATAGCCAGGGATTGT
ATCTTGTAAGTTTAAACTCGCGAATCGATCGCCCACCCCAACTTGTTTATTGCAGCTTATAATGGTTACA
AATAAAGCAATAGCATCACAAATTTCACAAATAAAGCATTTTTTTCACTGCATTCTAGTTGTGGTTTGTC
CAAACTCATCAATGTATCTTATCATGTCTGTATACCGTCGACCTCTAGCTAGAGCTTGGCGTAATCATGG
TCATAGCTGTTTCCTGTGTGAAATTGTTATCCGCTCACAATTCCACACAACATACGAGCCGGAAGCATAA
AGTGTAAAGCCTGGGGTGCCTAATGAGTGAGCTAACTCACATTAATTGCGTTGCGCTCACTGCCCGCTTT
CCAGTCGGGAAACCTGTCGTGCCAGCTGCATTAATGAATCGGCCAACGC
Features (pLannotate 1.2.2; 35 found; start..end, strand, type, name):
     32..104     -  rep_origin     RSF ori (fragment): Plasmids containing the RSF 1030 origin of replication can be propagated in E. coli cells that contain additional plasmids with compatible origins.
    369..424     -  polyA_signal   β-globin poly(A) signal: rabbit β-globin polyadenylation signal (Gil and Proudfoot, 1987)
    495..575     -  CDS            HBB (fragment): HBB_PONPY - Experimental evidence at transcript level: Swiss-Prot protein existence level 2. Involved in oxygen transport from the lung to the various peripheral tissues. From Pongo pygmaeus (Bornean orangutan).
    709..1326    -  CDS            tetR: TETR2_ECOLX - Experimental evidence at protein level: Swiss-Prot protein existence level 1. TetR is the repressor of the tetracycline resistance element; its N-terminal region forms a helix-turn-helix structure and binds DNA. Binding of tetracycline to TetR reduces the repressor affinity for the tetracycline resistance gene (tetA) promoter operator sites. From Escherichia coli.
   1385..2401    -  intron         chimeric intron: chimera between introns from chicken β-actin and rabbit β-globin
   2402..2679    -  promoter       chicken β-actin promoter: No description available
   2681..3060    -  enhancer       CMV enhancer: human cytomegalovirus immediate early enhancer
   3061..3109    +  polyA_signal   poly(A) signal: synthetic polyadenylation signal
   3123..3214    +  misc_feature   pause site: RNA polymerase II transcriptional pause signal from the human α2 globin gene
   3759..3887    -  CDS            OR51A4 (fragment): O51A4_HUMAN - Experimental evidence at transcript level: Swiss-Prot protein existence level 2. Odorant receptor. From Homo sapiens (Human).
   3913..4071    -  CDS            OR51A7 (fragment): O51A7_HUMAN - Experimental evidence at transcript level: Swiss-Prot protein existence level 2. Odorant receptor. From Homo sapiens (Human).
   4426..4459    +  protein_bind   loxP: Cre-mediated recombination occurs in the 8-bp core sequence (GCATACAT). Cre recombinase
   4459..5619    +  promoter       EF-1α promoter: strong constitutive promoter for human elongation factor EF-1α
   5633..6229    +  CDS            PuroR (fragment): puromycin N-acetyltransferase; pac from Streptomyces; confers resistance to puromycin
   6395..7105    +  CDS            mTagBFP2: mTagBFP2 is a basic (constitutively fluorescent) blue fluorescent protein published in 2011, derived from Entacmaea quadricolor. It is reported to be a very rapidly-maturing monomer with very low acid sensitivity.
   7125..7349    +  polyA_signal   bGH poly(A) signal: bovine growth hormone polyadenylation signal
   7350..7383    +  protein_bind   loxP: Cre-mediated recombination occurs in the 8-bp core sequence (GCATACAT). Cre recombinase
   7943..8410    +  CDS            B (fragment): PORTL_LAMBD - Experimental evidence at protein level: Swiss-Prot protein existence level 1. Forms the portal vertex of the capsid (PubMed:6228056, PubMed:6232391). This portal plays critical roles in head assembly, genome packaging, neck/tail attachment, and genome ejection (Probable). The portal protein multimerizes as a single ring-shaped homododecamer arranged around a central channel (PubMed:6232391). Binds to the terminase subunits to form the packaging machine (PubMed:7799432). From Escherichia phage lambda (Bacteriophage lambda).
   8446..8468    -  protein_bind   lac operator (fragment): The lac repressor binds to the lac operator to inhibit transcription in E. coli. This inhibition can be relieved by adding lactose or isopropyl-β-D-thiogalactopyranoside (IPTG). lac repressor encoded by lacI
   8472..8502    -  promoter       lac promoter: promoter for the E. coli lac operon
   8517..8538    -  protein_bind   CAP binding site: CAP binding activates transcription in the presence of cAMP. E. coli catabolite activator protein
   8551..8643    -  CDS            lacI (fragment): lac repressor; lacI; The lac repressor binds to the lac operator to inhibit transcription in E. coli. This inhibition can be relieved by adding lactose or isopropyl-β-D-thiogalactopyranoside (IPTG).
   8826..9414    -  rep_origin     ori: high-copy-number ColE1/pMB1/pBR322/pUC origin of replication
   9585..10445   -  CDS            AmpR: β-lactamase; bla; confers resistance to ampicillin, carbenicillin, and related antibiotics
  10446..10550   -  promoter       AmpR promoter: bla
  10603..11031   -  rep_origin     f1 ori (sequence partly withheld): f1 bacteriophage origin of replication; arrow indicates direction of (+) strand synthesis
  11036..11191   -  CDS            lacZα (fragment): LacZα fragment of β-galactosidase; lacZ fragment
  11193..11312   +  CDS            B (fragment): PORTL_LAMBD - Experimental evidence at protein level: Swiss-Prot protein existence level 1. Forms the portal vertex of the capsid (PubMed:6228056, PubMed:6232391). This portal plays critical roles in head assembly, genome packaging, neck/tail attachment, and genome ejection (Probable). The portal protein multimerizes as a single ring-shaped homododecamer arranged around a central channel (PubMed:6232391). Binds to the terminase subunits to form the packaging machine (PubMed:7799432). From Escherichia phage lambda (Bacteriophage lambda).
  12486..12863   +  promoter       TRE3G promoter: 3rd-generation Tet-responsive promoter that can be activated by binding of Tet-On® 3G
  12879..13694   +  CDS            NEUROG2: NGN2_HUMAN - Also known as ATOH4, BHLHA8, NGN2. Experimental evidence at protein level: Swiss-Prot protein existence level 1. Transcriptional regulator. Involved in neuronal differentiation. Activates transcription by binding to the E box (5'- CANNTG-3'). From Homo sapiens (Human).
  13731..13852   +  polyA_signal   SV40 poly(A) signal: SV40 polyadenylation signal
  13923..13945   -  protein_bind   lac operator (fragment): The lac repressor binds to the lac operator to inhibit transcription in E. coli. This inhibition can be relieved by adding lactose or isopropyl-β-D-thiogalactopyranoside (IPTG). lac repressor encoded by lacI
  13949..13979   -  promoter       lac promoter: promoter for the E. coli lac operon
  13994..14015   -  protein_bind   CAP binding site: CAP binding activates transcription in the presence of cAMP. E. coli catabolite activator protein
  14028..30      -  CDS            lacI (fragment) (across the origin): lac repressor; lacI; The lac repressor binds to the lac operator to inhibit transcription in E. coli. This inhibition can be relieved by adding lactose or isopropyl-β-D-thiogalactopyranoside (IPTG).
