[The description below was written by a language model from this plasmid's Addgene catalogue record and pLannotate feature annotations shown in this document.]
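Description:
PB-TO-hNGN2 is a mammalian expression plasmid of about 14.1 kb, built on a pUCM backbone and designed as an all-in-one piggyBac Tet-On vector for converting human induced pluripotent stem cells into glutamatergic neurons. In bacteria it is maintained at high copy through a ColE1/pUC-type origin with ampicillin selection (AmpR); an f1 origin and remnants of lac cloning sequences are also present. The catalogue entry describes it as a piggyBac vector, implying transposase-mediated genomic integration of the cargo. However, the automated feature table does not annotate the transposon terminal repeats, so their positions cannot be read from it. Several short hits (odorant receptor, lambda B, HBB and RSF ori fragments) look like incidental matches to spacer or flanking DNA rather than functional parts.

The payload consists of three expression units. Human NEUROG2 (NGN2), a bHLH proneural transcription factor, sits downstream of the doxycycline-responsive TRE3G promoter and is terminated by an SV40 poly(A) signal. The reverse Tet transactivator rtTA3G (detected as a tetR-derived coding sequence) is expressed in the opposite orientation from a CAG promoter, comprising the CMV enhancer, chicken β-actin promoter and chimeric intron, with a rabbit β-globin poly(A). This places both inducer and target on one molecule. A synthetic poly(A) signal and transcriptional pause site lie next to the CAG unit, presumably to limit read-through. The third unit uses the EF-1α promoter to drive puromycin resistance linked by a T2A peptide to myc-tagged, nuclear-localised mTagBFP2, ending in a bGH poly(A). This allows drug selection and blue nuclear labelling of stably integrated cells. This selection cassette is flanked by loxP sites, so Cre should be able to excise it. The depositor notes that the plasmid tends to run as a multimer.
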