Addgene plasmid #172115: PB-TO-hNGN2
Purpose: Piggybac Tet-ON plasmid for differentiating hiPSCs into glutamatergic neurons via NGN2 expression
Depositing lab: iPSC Neurodegenerative Disease Initiative (iNDI) & Michael Ward. Depositing organization: National Institute on Aging (NIA). Publication: A reference human induced pluripotent stem cell line for large-scale collaborative studies. Pantazis CB, Yang A, Lara E, McDonough JA, Blauwendraat C, Peng L, Oguro H, Kanaujiya J, Zou J, Sebesta D, Pratt G, Cross E, Blockwick J, Buxton P, Kinner-Bibeau L, Medura C, Tompkins C, Hughes S, Santiana M, Faghri F, Nalls MA, Vitale D, Ballard S, Qi YA, Ramos DM, Anderson KM, Stadler J, Narayan P, Papademetriou J, Reilly L, Nelson MP, Aggarwal S, Rosen LU, Kirwan P, Pisupati V, Coon SL, Scholz SW, Priebe T, Ottl M, Dong J, Meijer M, Janssen LJM, Lourenco VS, van der Kant R, Crusius D, Paquet D, Raulin AC, Bu G, Held A, Wainger BJ, Gabriele RMC, Casey JM, Wray S, Abu-Bonsrah D, Parish CL, Beccari MS, Cleveland DW, Li E, Rose IVL, Kampmann M, Calatayud Aristoy C, Verstreken P, Heinrich L, Chen MY, Schule B, Dou D, Holzbaur ELF, Zanellati MC, Basundra R, Deshmukh M, Cohen S, Khanna R, Raman M, Nevin ZS, Matia M, Van Lent J, Timmerman V, Conklin BR, Johnson Chase K, Zhang K, Funes S, Bosco DA, Erlebach L, Welzer M, Kronenberg-Versteeg D, Lyu G, Arenas E, Coccia E, Sarrafha L, Ahfeldt T, Marioni JC, Skarnes WC, Cookson MR, Ward ME, Merkle FT. Cell Stem Cell. 2022 Dec 1;29(12):1685-1702.e22. doi: 10.1016/j.stem.2022.11.004. PubMed 36459969.
Backbone
  Vector backbone: pUCM
  Backbone size w/o insert (bp): 13245
  Total vector size (bp): 14092
  Modifications to backbone: CAG-rtTA3G-polyA
  Vector type: Mammalian Expression
  Selectable markers: Puromycin
Growth in bacteria
  Bacterial resistance: Ampicillin, 100 μg/mL
  Growth temperature: 37°C
  Growth strain: DH5alpha
  Copy number: High Copy
Gene/Insert 1
  Gene/Insert name: hNGN2
  Species: H. sapiens (human)
  Insert size (bp): 819
  Entrez Gene: NEUROG2 (a.k.a. Atoh4, Math4A, NGN2, bHLHa8, ngn-2)
  Promoter: TRE3G
  Cloning method: Restriction Enzyme; 5′ cloning site BamHi (not destroyed); 3′ cloning site PmeI (not destroyed)
  Sequencing primers: 5′ ccgtaccacttcctaccctc
Gene/Insert 2
  Gene/Insert name: puroR-T2A-mycNLS-mTagBFP2
  Insert size (bp): 1473
  Promoter: EF1a
  Tag / fusion protein: T2A-mycNLS-mTagBFP2
  Cloning method: Restriction Enzyme; 5′ cloning site SwaI (not destroyed); 3′ cloning site NotI (not destroyed)
  Sequencing primers: 5′ TCAAGCCTCAGACAGTGGTTC
Resource information
  A portion of this plasmid was derived from a plasmid made by: Michael Ward lab
Terms and licenses: Academic/Nonprofit Terms; Industry Terms: Not Available to Industry
Depositor comments: This plasmid has been found to run as a multimer. Plasmid multimerization often does not impact plasmid function, but may reduce transformation efficiencies. You may need to screen multiple colonies to isolate the monomeric version of this plasmid. If you still have trouble isolating the monomeric version, you might consider linearizing, gel extracting, re-ligating, and transforming the plasmid.
How to cite: PB-TO-hNGN2 was a gift from iPSC Neurodegenerative Disease Initiative (iNDI) & Michael Ward (Addgene plasmid # 172115 ; http://n2t.net/addgene:172115 ; RRID:Addgene_172115)
